Addgene plasmid #104285: pHH0103 PDZK10 WW domain
Purpose: Bacterial expression of WW domain from PDZK10
Depositing lab: Sachdev Sidhu & Marius Sudol. Depositing organization: University of Toronto.
Backbone
  Vector backbone: pHH0103
  Vector type: Bacterial Expression
Growth in bacteria
  Bacterial resistance: Ampicillin, 100 μg/mL
  Growth temperature: 37°C
  Growth strain: DH5alpha
  Copy number: Unknown
Gene/Insert
  Gene/Insert name: PDZK10 WW domain
  Species: H. sapiens (human)
  Insert size (bp): 183
  Mutation: codon optimized for expression in bacteria
  Entrez Gene: FRMPD4 (a.k.a. MRX104, PDZD10, PDZK10)
  Promoter: tac
  Tag / fusion protein: GST (N terminal on backbone)
  Cloning method: Restriction Enzyme; 5′ cloning site SfiI (unknown if destroyed); 3′ cloning site NotI (unknown if destroyed)
  Sequencing primers: 5′ pGEX-5'
Terms and licenses: Academic/Nonprofit Terms; Industry Terms: Not Available to Industry
Depositor comments: Amino acid sequence: Linker - ENLYFQGRRASV(gagctc) and WW domain - LSQVPPYGWEMTANRDGRDYFINHMTQAIPFDDPRLESC
How to cite: pHH0103 PDZK10 WW domain was a gift from Sachdev Sidhu & Marius Sudol (Addgene plasmid # 104285 ; http://n2t.net/addgene:104285 ; RRID:Addgene_104285)
