[The description below was written by a language model from this plasmid's Addgene catalogue record and pLannotate feature annotations shown in this document.]
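Description:
pHH0103 PDZK10 WW domain is an ampicillin-selected E. coli expression plasmid that produces the WW domain of human PDZK10 (FRMPD4, also called PDZD10) as an N-terminal GST fusion. The 183 bp insert is codon optimized for bacteria and was cloned between SfiI and NotI sites of the pHH0103 backbone. Transcription is driven by the hybrid tac promoter with an adjacent lac operator, and the plasmid carries its own lacI gene under the lacIq promoter, so expression is repressed until relieved by IPTG or lactose. The feature table places a 6xHis tag just upstream of the Schistosoma japonicum GST coding sequence, suggesting a His-GST fusion partner, although the catalogue entry lists only GST. According to the depositor comments, a linker containing a TEV protease-type recognition motif sits between the fusion partner and the WW domain, which would permit removal of the tag. The WW domain itself is not annotated but would fall in the gap between the end of GST and the fd terminator.

The backbone shows a pBR322/ColE1-type origin with the bom region and split rop fragments, an f1 origin for single-stranded DNA production, and β-lactamase under its native promoter. Fragments of M13 gene III lie downstream of the fd terminator, along with remnants of the tetracycline resistance gene and its promoter. These appear to be leftovers of a phagemid-derived lineage rather than functional parts of the expression cassette, though the record does not explain them. The record's stated use is bacterial expression of the isolated domain. A tagged fusion of this kind would suit affinity purification and binding studies, but the record gives no further detail.
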