Features (pLannotate 1.2.2; 20 found; start..end, strand, type, name):
      1..654     +  CDS            GST26_SCHJA: Experimental evidence at protein level: Swiss-Prot protein existence level 1. GST isoenzymes appear to play a central role in the parasite detoxification system. Other functions are also suspected including a role in increasing the solubility of haematin in the parasite gut. From Schistosoma japonicum (Blood fluke).
    913..960     +  terminator     fd terminator (sequence withheld): central terminator from bacteriophage fd (Otsuka and Kunisawa, 1982)
    965..1177    +  CDS            M13 gene III (fragment) (sequence partly withheld): pIII; III; minor coat protein
   1192..1662    +  CDS            M13 gene III (fragment) (sequence partly withheld): pIII; III; minor coat protein
   1684..1754    +  CDS            TcR (fragment): tetracycline efflux protein; tet; confers resistance to tetracycline
   1996..2376    -  CDS            YPB1_ECOLX: Protein predicted: Swiss-Prot protein existence level 4. From Escherichia coli.
   2393..2544    +  CDS            rop (fragment): Rop protein, which maintains plasmids at low copy number; rop
   2580..3008    -  rep_origin     f1 ori (sequence partly withheld): f1 bacteriophage origin of replication; arrow indicates direction of (+) strand synthesis
   3017..3056    +  CDS            rop (fragment): Rop protein, which maintains plasmids at low copy number; rop
   3158..3298    +  misc_feature   bom: basis of mobility region from pBR322
   3484..4071    -  rep_origin     ori: high-copy-number ColE1/pMB1/pBR322/pUC origin of replication
   4242..5102    -  CDS            AmpR: β-lactamase; bla; confers resistance to ampicillin, carbenicillin, and related antibiotics
   5103..5207    -  promoter       AmpR promoter: bla
   5316..5393    +  promoter       lacIq promoter: lacI (mutant); In the lacIq allele, a single base change in the promoter boosts expression of the lacI gene about 10-fold.
   5394..6476    +  CDS            lacI: lac repressor; lacI; The lac repressor binds to the lac operator to inhibit transcription in E. coli. This inhibition can be relieved by adding lactose or isopropyl-β-D-thiogalactopyranoside (IPTG).
   6489..6510    +  protein_bind   CAP binding site: CAP binding activates transcription in the presence of cAMP. E. coli catabolite activator protein
   6529..6546    +  promoter       tet promoter (fragment): E. coli promoter for tetracycline efflux protein gene
   6719..6747    +  promoter       tac promoter: strong E. coli promoter; hybrid between the trp and lac UV5 promoters
   6755..6771    +  protein_bind   lac operator: The lac repressor binds to the lac operator to inhibit transcription in E. coli. This inhibition can be relieved by adding lactose or isopropyl-β-D-thiogalactopyranoside (IPTG). lac repressor encoded by lacI
   6856..6873    +  CDS            6xHis: 6xHis affinity tag
>Addgene plasmid #104285 | pHH0103 PDZK10 WW domain | addgene full sequence | sequence record 202571 | Addgene NGS Result
ATGTCCCCTATACTAGGTTATTGGAAAATTAAGGGCCTTGTGCAACCCACTCGACTTCTTTTGGAATATC
TTGAAGAAAAATATGAAGAGCATTTGTATGAGCGCGATGAAGGTGATAAATGGCGAAACAAAAAGTTTGA
ATTGGGTTTGGAGTTTCCCAATCTTCCTTATTATATTGATGGTGATGTTAAATTAACACAGTCTATGGCC
ATCATACGTTATATAGCTGACAAGCACAACATGTTGGGTGGTTGTCCAAAAGAGCGTGCAGAGATTTCAA
TGCTTGAAGGAGCGGTTTTGGATATTAGATACGGTGTTTCGAGAATTGCATATAGTAAAGACTTTGAAAC
TCTCAAAGTTGATTTTCTTAGCAAGCTACCTGAAATGCTGAAAATGTTCGAAGATCGTTTATGTCATAAA
ACATATTTAAATGGTGATCATGTAACCCATCCTGACTTCATGTTGTATGACGCTCTTGATGTTGTTTTAT
ACATGGACCCAATGTGCCTGGATGCGTTCCCAAAATTAGTTTGTTTTAAAAAACGTATTGAAGCTATCCC
ACAAATTGATAAGTACTTGAAATCCAGCAAGTATATAGCATGGCCTTTGCAGGGCTGGCAAGCCACGTTT
GGTGGTGGCGACCATCCTCCAAAATCGGATCTGGAAGTTCTGTTCCAGGGGCCCCTGTCCAGCGGTCTGG
TTCCGCGTGGTTCCGGTACCGCGGCCCAGCCGGCCGAAAATCTGTACTTCCAAGGTCGTCGTGCCTCTGT
GGAGCTCCTGTCTCAAGTTCCGCCGTATGGTTGGGAAATGACCGCAAATCGTGATGGTCGTGACTACTTT
ATCAATCACATGACGCAAGCTATCCCGTTTGATGACCCGCGTCTGGAAAGCTGCTAGGCGGCCGCATA
[142 nt withheld, positions 909-1050]
C
[98 nt withheld, positions 1052-1149]
AGTTTGTACTGGTGACGAAACTCAGTGTCTAGCTAGAGTGGC
[149 nt withheld, positions 1192-1340]
TGGTTTCATTGGTGACGTTTCCGGCCTTGCTAATGGTAATGGT
[62 nt withheld, positions 1384-1445]
ACCTTTAATGAATAATTTCCGTCAATATTTACCTTCCCTCCCTCAATCGGTTGAATGTCGCCCTTTTGTC
TTTGGCGCTGGTAAACCATATGAA
[86 nt withheld, positions 1540-1625]
T
[54 nt withheld, positions 1627-1680]
CTAGCGCCGCCCTATACCTTGTCTGCCTCCCCGCGTTGCGTCGCGGTGCATGGAGCCGGGCCACCTCGAC
CTGAATGGAAGCCGGCGGCACCTCGCTAACGGATTCACCACTCCAAGAATTGGAGCCAATCAATTCTTGC
GGAGAACTGTGAATGCGCAAACCAACCCTTGGCAGAACATATCCATCGCGTCCGCCATCTCCAGCAGCCG
CACGCGGCGCATCTCGGGCAGCGTTGGGTCCTGGCCACGGGTGCGCATGATCGTGCTCCTGTCGTTGAGG
ACCCGGCTAGGCTGGCGGGGTTGCCTTACTGGTTAGCAGAATGAATCACCGATACGCGAGCGAACGTGAA
GCGACTGCTGCTGCAAAACGTCTGCGACCTGAGCAACAACATGAATGGTCTTCGGTTTCCGTGTTTCGTA
AAGTCTGGAAACGCGGAAGTCAGCGCCCTGCACCATTATGTTCCGGATCTGCATCGCAGGATGCTGCTGG
CTACCCTGTGGAACACCTACATCTGTATTAACGAAGCGCTGGCATTGACCCTGAGTGATTTTTCTCTGGT
CCCGCCGCATCCATACCGCCAGTTGTTTACCCTCACAACGTTCCAGTAACCGGGCATGTTCATCATCAGT
AACCCGTATCGTGAGCATCCTCTCTCGTTTCATCGGTATCATTACCCCCATGAACAGAAATCCCCCTTAC
ACGGAGGCATCAGTGACCAAACAGGAAAAAACCGCCCTTAACATGGCCCGCTTTATCAGAAGCCAGACAT
TAACGCTTCTGGAGAAACTCAACGAGCTGGACGCGGATGAACAGGCAGACATCTGTGAATCGCTTCACGA
CCACGCTGATGAGCTTTACCGCAGGATCCGCGAAATTGTAAGCGTTAATATTTTGTTAAAATTCGCGTTA
AATTTTTGTTAAATCAGCTCATTTTTTAACCAATAGGCCGAAATCGGCAAAATCCCTTATAAATCAAAAG
AATAGACCGAGATAGGGTTGAGTGTTGTTCCAGTTTGGAACAAGAGTCCACTATTAAAGAACGTGGACTC
CAACGTCAAAGG
[49 nt withheld, positions 2743-2791]
T
[91 nt withheld, positions 2793-2883]
G
[124 nt withheld, positions 2885-3008]
CGCGGATCCTGCCTCGCGCGTTTCGGTGATGACGGTGAAAACCTCTGACACATGCAGCTCCCGGAGACGG
TCACAGCTTGTCTGTAAGCGGATGCCGGGAGCAGACAAGCCCGTCAGGGCGCGTCAGCGGGTGTTGGCGG
GTGTCGGGGCGCAGCCATGACCCAGTCACGTAGCGATAGCGGAGTGTATACTGGCTTAACTATGCGGCAT
CAGAGCAGATTGTACTGAGAGTGCACCATATGCGGTGTGAAATACCGCACAGATGCGTAAGGAGAAAATA
CCGCATCAGGCGCTCTTCCGCTTCCTCGCTCACTGACTCGCTGCGCTCGGTCGTTCGGCTGCGGCGAGCG
GTATCAGCTCACTCAAAGGCGGTAATACGGTTATCCACAGAATCAGGGGATAACGCAGGAAAGAACATGT
GAGCAAAAGGCCAGCAAAAGGCCAGGAACCGTAAAAAGGCCGCGTTGCTGGCGTTTTTCCATAGGCTCCG
CCCCCCTGACGAGCATCACAAAAATCGACGCTCAAGTCAGAGGTGGCGAAACCCGACAGGACTATAAAGA
TACCAGGGTTTCCCCCTGGAAGCTCCCTCGTGCGCTCTCCTGTTCCGACCCTGCCGCTTACCGGATACCT
GTCCGCCTTTCTCCCTTCGGGAAGCGTGGCGCTTTCTCATAGCTCACGCTGTAGGTATCTCAGTTCGGTG
TAGGTCGTTCGCTCCAAGCTGGGCTGTGTGCACGAACCCCCCGTTCAGCCCGACCGCTGCGCCTTATCCG
GTAACTATCGTCTTGAGTCCAACCCGGTAAGACACGACTTATCGCCACTGGCAGCAGCCACTGGTAACAG
GATTAGCAGAGCGAGGTATGTAGGCGGTGCTACAGAGTTCTTGAAGTGGTGGCCTAACTACGGCTACACT
AGAAGGACAGTATTTGGTATCTGCGCTCTGCTGAAGCCAGTTACCTTCGGAAAAAGAGTTGGTAGCTCTT
GATCCGGCAAACAAACCACCGCTGGTAGCGGTGGTTTTTTTGTTTGCAAGCAGCAGATTACGCGCAGAAA
AAAAGGATCTCAAGAAGATCCTTTGATCTTTTCTACGGGGTCTGACGCTCAGTGGAACGAAAACTCACGT
TAAGGGATTTTGGTCATGAGATTATCAAAAAGGATCTTCACCTAGATCCTTTTAAATTAAAAATGAAGTT
TTAAATCAATCTAAAGTATATATGAGTAAACTTGGTCTGACAGTTACCAATGCTTAATCAGTGAGGCACC
TATCTCAGCGATCTGTCTATTTCGTTCATCCATAGTTGCCTGACTCCCCGTCGTGTAGATAACTACGATA
CGGGAGGGCTTACCATCTGGCCCCAGTGCTGCAATGATACCGCGAGACCCACGCTCACCGGCTCCAGATT
TATCAGCAATAAACCAGCCAGCCGGAAGGGCCGAGCGCAGAAGTGGTCCTGCAACTTTATCCGCCTCCAT
CCAGTCTATTAATTGTTGCCGGGAAGCTAGAGTAAGTAGTTCGCCAGTTAATAGTTTGCGCAACGTTGTT
GCCATTGCTGCAGGCATCGTGGTGTCACGCTCGTCGTTTGGTATGGCTTCATTCAGCTCCGGTTCCCAAC
GATCAAGGCGAGTTACATGATCCCCCATGTTGTGCAAAAAAGCGGTTAGCTCCTTCGGTCCTCCGATCGT
TGTCAGAAGTAAGTTGGCCGCAGTGTTATCACTCATGGTTATGGCAGCACTGCATAATTCTCTTACTGTC
ATGCCATCCGTAAGATGCTTTTCTGTGACTGGTGAGTACTCAACCAAGTCATTCTGAGAATAGTGTATGC
GGCGACCGAGTTGCTCTTGCCCGGCGTCAACACGGGATAATACCGCGCCACATAGCAGAACTTTAAAAGT
GCTCATCATTGGAAAACGTTCTTCGGGGCGAAAACTCTCAAGGATCTTACCGCTGTTGAGATCCAGTTCG
ATGTAACCCACTCGTGCACCCAACTGATCTTCAGCATCTTTTACTTTCACCAGCGTTTCTGGGTGAGCAA
AAACAGGAAGGCAAAATGCCGCAAAAAAGGGAATAAGGGCGACACGGAAATGTTGAATACTCATACTCTT
CCTTTTTCAATATTATTGAAGCATTTATCAGGGTTATTGTCTCATGAGCGGATACATATTTGAATGTATT
TAGAAAAATAAACAAATAGGGGTTCCGCGCACATTTCCCCGAAAAGTGCCACCTGACGTCTAAGAAACCA
TTATTATCATGACATTAACCTATAAAAATAGGCGTATCACGAGGCCCTTTCGTCTTCAAGAATTCCCGAC
ACCATCGAATGGTGCAAAACCTTTCGCGGTATGGCATGATAGCGCCCGGAAGAGAGTCAATTCAGGGTGG
TGAATGTGAAACCAGTAACGTTATACGATGTCGCAGAGTATGCCGGTGTCTCTTATCAGACCGTTTCCCG
CGTGGTGAACCAGGCCAGCCACGTTTCTGCGAAAACGCGGGAAAAAGTGGAAGCGGCGATGGCGGAGCTG
AATTACATTCCCAACCGCGTGGCACAACAACTGGCGGGCAAACAGTCGTTGCTGATTGGCGTTGCCACCT
CCAGTCTGGCCCTGCACGCGCCGTCGCAAATTGTCGCGGCGATTAAATCTCGCGCCGATCAACTGGGTGC
CAGCGTGGTGGTGTCGATGGTAGAACGAAGCGGCGTCGAAGCCTGTAAAGCGGCGGTGCACAATCTTCTC
GCGCAACGCGTCAGTGGGCTGATCATTAACTATCCGCTGGATGACCAGGATGCCATTGCTGTGGAAGCTG
CCTGCACTAATGTTCCGGCGTTATTTCTTGATGTCTCTGACCAGACACCCATCAACAGTATTATTTTCTC
CCATGAAGACGGTACGCGACTGGGCGTGGAGCATCTGGTCGCATTGGGTCACCAGCAAATCGCGCTGTTA
GCGGGCCCATTAAGTTCTGTCTCGGCGCGTCTGCGTCTGGCTGGCTGGCATAAATATCTCACTCGCAATC
AAATTCAGCCGATAGCGGAACGGGAAGGCGACTGGAGTGCCATGTCCGGTTTTCAACAAACCATGCAAAT
GCTGAATGAGGGCATCGTTCCCACTGCGATGCTGGTTGCCAACGATCAGATGGCGCTGGGCGCAATGCGC
GCCATTACCGAGTCCGGGCTGCGCGTTGGTGCGGATATCTCGGTAGTGGGATACGACGATACCGAAGACA
GCTCATGTTATATCCCGCCGTTAACCACCATCAAACAGGATTTTCGCCTGCTGGGGCAAACCAGCGTGGA
CCGCTTGCTGCAACTCTCTCAGGGCCAGGCGGTGAAGGGCAATCAGCTGTTGCCCGTCTCACTGGTGAAA
AGAAAAACCACCCTGGCGCCCAATACGCAAACCGCCTCTCCCCGCGCGTTGGCCGATTCATTAATGCAGC
TGGCACGACAGGTTTCCCGACTGGAAAGCGGGCAGTGAGCGCAACGCAATTAATGTAAGTTAGCTCACTC
ATTAGGCACAATTCTCATGTTTGACAGCTTATCATCGACTGCACGGTGCACCAATGCTTCTGGCGTCAGG
CAGCCATCGGAAGCTGTGGTATGGCTGTGCAGGTCGTAAATCACTGCATAATTCGTGTCGCTCAAGGCGC
ACTCCCGTTCTGGATAATGTTTTTTGCGCCGACATCATAACGGTTCTGGCAAATATTCTGAAATGAGCTG
TTGACAATTAATCATCGGCTCGTATAATGTGTGGAATTGTGAGCGGATAACAATTTCACACAGGAAACAG
CCAGTCCGTTTAGGTGTTTTCACGAGCACTTCACCAACAAGGACCATAGATTATGAAAATCGAAGAACAC
CATCACCATCACCATTCCAGCGGTAAGCTT
