>Addgene plasmid #104285 | pHH0103 PDZK10 WW domain | depositor partial sequence | sequence record 197437 | WW domain with linker
GGCCCAGCCGGCCGAAAATCTGTACTTCCAAGGTCGTCGTGCCTCTGTGGAGCTCCTGTCTCAAGTTCCG
CCGTATGGTTGGGAAATGACCGCAAATCGTGATGGTCGTGACTACTTTATCAATCACATGACGCAAGCTA
TCCCGTTTGATGACCCGCGTCTGGAAAGCTGCTAGGCGGCCGC
